>Addgene plasmid #57601 | tdEos-C-Src-7 | depositor partial sequence | sequence record 88752 | insert sequence
ACGTCAGATCCGCTAGCGCTACCGGACTCAGATCTCGAGCTCAAGCTTCGAATTCATGGGGAGCAGCAAG
AGCAAGCCCAAGGACCCCAGCCAGCGCCGGCGCAGCCTGGAGCCACCCGACAGCACCCACCACGGGGGAT
TCCCAGCCTCGCAGACCCCCAACAAGACAGCAGCCCCCGACACGCACCGCACCCCCAGCCGCTCCTTTGG
GACCGTGGCCACCGAGCCCAAGCTCTTCGGGGGCTTCAACACTTCTGACACCGTCACGTCGCCGCAGCGT
GCCGGGGCACTGGCTGGCGGCGTCACCACTTTCGTGGCTCTCTATGACTACGAGTCCCGGACTGAAACGG
ACTTGTCCTTCAAGAAAGGAGAACGCCTGCAGATTGTCAACAACACGGAAGGTGACTGGTGGCTGGCTCA
TTCCCTCACTACAGGACAGACGGGCTACATCCCCAGTAACTATGTCGCGCCCTCAGACTCCATCCAGGCT
GAAGAGTGGTACTTTGGGAAGATCACTCGTCGGGAGTCCGAGCGGCTGCTGCTCAACCCCGAAAACCCCC
GGGGAACCTTCTTGGTCCGGGAGAGCGAGACGACAAAAGGTGCCTATTGCCTCTCCGTTTCTGACTTTGA
CAACGCCAAGGGGCTCAATGTGAAGCACTACAAGATCCGCAAGCTGGACAGCGGCGGCTTCTACATCACC
TCACGCACACAGTTCAGCAGCCTGCAGCAGCTGGTGGCCTACTACTCCAAACATGCTGATGGCTTGTGCC
ACCGCCTGACCAACGTCTGCCCCACGTCCAAGCCCCAGACCCAGGGACTCGCCAAGGACGCGTGGGAAAT
CCCCCGGGAGTCGCTGCGGCTGGAGGTGAAGCTGGGGCAGGGCTGCTTTGGAGAGGTCTGGATGGGGACC
TGGAACGGCACCACCAGAGTGGCCATAAAGACTCTGAAGCCCGGCACCATGTCCCCGGAGGCCTTCCTGC
AGGAAGCCCAAGTGATGAAGAAGCTCCGGCATGAGAAGCTGGTTCAGCTGTACGCAGTGGTGTCGGAAGA
GCCCATCTACATCGTCACTGAGTACATGAGCAAGGGGAGCCTCCTGGATTTCCTGAAGGGAGAGATGGGC
AAGTACCTGCGGCTGCCACAGCTCGTCGATATGGCTGCTCAGATTGCATCCGGCATGGCCTATGTGGAGA
GGATGAACTACGTGCACCGAGACCTGCGGGCGGCCAACATCCTGGTGGGGGAGAACCTGGTGTGCAAGGT
GGCTGACTTTGGGCTGGCACGCCTCATCGAGGACAACGAGTACACAGCACGGCAAGGTGCCAAGTTCCCC
ATCAAGTGGACAGCCCCCGAGGCAGCCCTCTATGGCCGGTTCACCATCAAGTCGGATGTCTGGTCCTTCG
GCATCCTGCTGACTGAGCTGACCACCAAGGGCCGGGTGCCATACCCAGGGATGGTCAACAGGGAGGTGCT
GGACCAGGTGGAGAGGGGCTACCGCATGCCCTGCCCGCCCGAGTGCCCCGAGTCGCTGCATGACCTCATG
TGCCAGTGCTGGCGGAAGGACCCTGAGGAGCGGCCCACTTTTGAGTACCTGCAGGCCTTCCTGGAGGACT
ACTTCACCTCGACAGAGCCCCAGTACCAGCCTGGAGAGAACCTACGGGATCCACCGGTCGCCACCATGAG
TGCGATTAAGCCAGACATGAAGATCAACCTCCGTATGGAAGGCAACGTAAACGGGCACCACTTTGTGATC
GACGGAGATGGTACAGGCAAGCCTTTTGAGGGAAAACAGAGTATGGATCTTGAAGTCAAAGAGGGCGGAC
CTCTGCCTTTTGCCTTTGATATCCTGACCACTGCATTCCATTACGGCAACAGGGTATTCGCCGAATATCC
AGACCACATACAAGACTATTTTAAGCAGTCGTTTCCTAAGGGGTATTCGTGGGAACGAAGCTTGACTTTC
GAAGACGGGGGCATTTGCATTGCCAGAAACGACATAACAATGGAAGGGGACACTTTCTATAATAAAGTTC
GATTTCACGGTGTAAACTTTCCCGCCAATGGTCCAGTTATGCAGAAGAAGACGCTGAAATGGGAGCCCTC
CACTGAGAAAATGTATGTGCGTGATGGAGTGCTGACTGGTGATATTCGCATGGCTTTGTTGCTTGAAGGA
AATGCCCATTACCGATGTGACTTCAGAACTACTTACAAAGCTAAGGAGAAGGGTGTCAAGTTACCAGGCT
ACCACTTTGTGGACCACTGCATTGAGATTTTAAGCCATGACAAAGATTACAACAAGGTTAAGCTGTATGA
GCATGCTGTTGCTCATTCTGGATTGCCTGACAATGCCAGACGATCCGGTAGCGGTCACGGTACTGGTTCT
ACTGGTTCTGGTTCTTCTGAGAGTGCGATTAAGCCAGACATGAAGATCAACCTCCGTATGGAAGGCAACG
TAAACGGGCACCACTTTGTGATCGACGGAGATGGTACAGGCAAGCCTTTTGAGGGAAAACAGAGTATGGA
TCTTGAAGTCAAAGAGGGCGGACCTCTGCCTTTTGCCTTTGATATCCTGACCACTGCATTCCATTACGGC
AACAGGGTATTCGCCGAATATCCAGACCACATACAAGACTATTTTAAGCAGTCGTTTCCTAAGGGGTATT
CGTGGGAACGAAGCTTGACTTTCGAAGACGGGGGCATTTGCATTGCCAGAAACGACATAACAATGGAAGG
GGACACTTTCTATAATAAAGTTCGATTTCACGGTGTAAACTTTCCCGCCAATGGTCCAGTTATGCAGAAG
AAGACGCTGAAATGGGAGCCCTCCACTGAGAAAATGTATGTGCGTGATGGAGTGCTGACTGGTGATATTC
GCATGGCTTTGTTGCTTGAAGGAAATGCCCATTACCGATGTGACTTCAGAACTACTTACAAAGCTAAGGA
GAAGGGTGTCAAGTTACCAGGCTACCACTTTGTGGACCACTGCATTGAGATTTTAAGCCATGACAAAGAT
TACAACAAGGTTAAGCTGTATGAGCATGCTGTTGCTCATTCTGGATTGCCTGACAATGCCAGACGATAAG
CGGCCGCGACTCTAGATCATAATCAGCCATACCACATTG
