>Addgene plasmid #57601 | tdEos-C-Src-7 | addgene partial sequence | sequence record 149887 | CMV-F 5'-CGCAAATGGGCGGTAGGCGTG-3'
AGCAGAGCTGGTTTAGTGAACCGTCAGATCCGCTAGCGCTACCGGACTCAGATCTCGAGCTCAAGCTTCG
AATTCATGGGGAGCAGCAAGAGCAAGCCCAAGGACCCCAGCCAGCGCCGGCGCAGCCTGGAGCCACCCGA
CAGCACCCACCACGGGGGATTCCCAGCCTCGCAGACCCCCAACAAGACAGCAGCCCCCGACACGCACCGC
ACCCCCAGCCGCTCCTTTGGGACCGTGGCCACCGAGCCCAAGCTCTTCGGGGGCTTCAACACTTCTGACA
CCGTCACGTCGCCGCAGCGTGCCGGGGCACTGGCTGGCGGCGTCACCACTTTCGTGGCTCTCTATGACTA
CGAGTCCCGGACTGAAACGGACTTGTCCTTCAAGAAAGGAGAACGCCTGCAGATTGTCAACAACACGGAA
GGTGACTGGTGGCTGGCTCATTCCCTCACTACAGGACAGACGGGCTACATCCCCAGTAACTATGTCGCGC
CCTCAGACTCCATCCAGGCTGAAGAGTGGTACTTTGGGAAGATCACTCGTCGGGAGTCCGAGCGGCTGCT
GCTCAACCCCGAAAACCCCCGGGGAACCTTCTTGGTCCGGGAGAGCGAGACGACAAAAGGTGCCTATTGC
CTCTCCGTTTCTGACTTTGACAACGCCAAGGGGCTCAATGTGAAGCACTACAAGATCCGCAAGCTGGACA
GCGGCGGCTTCTACATCACCTCACGCACACAGTTCAGCAGCCTGCAGCAGCTGGTGGCCTACTACTCCAA
ACATGCTGATGGCTTGTGCCACCGCCTGACCAACGTCTGCCCCACGTCCAAGCC
