>Addgene plasmid #57601 | tdEos-C-Src-7 | addgene partial sequence | sequence record 150731 | SV40pA-R 5'-GAAATTTGTGATGCTATTGC-3'
ACAACAACAATTGCATTCATTTTATGTTTCAGGTTCAGGGGGAGGTGTGGGAGGTTTTTTAAAGCAAGTA
AAACCTCTACAAATGTGGTATGGCTGATTATGATCTAGAGTCGCGGCCGCTTATCGTCTGGCATTGTCAG
GCAATCCAGAATGAGCAACAGCATGCTCATACAGCTTAACCTTGTTGTAATCTTTGTCATGGCTTAAAAT
CTCAATGCAGTGGTCCACAAAGTGGTAGCCTGGTAACTTGACACCCTTCTCCTTAGCTTTGTAAGTAGTT
CTGAAGTCACATCGGTAATGGGCATTTCCTTCAAGCAACAAAGCCATGCGAATATCACCAGTCAGCACTC
CATCACGCACATACATTTTCTCAGTGGAGGGCTCCCATTTCAGCGTCTTCTTCTGCATAACTGGACCATT
GGCGGGAAAGTTTACACCGTGAAATCGAACTTTATTATAGAAAGTGTCCCCTTCCATTGTTATGTCGTTT
CTGGCAATGCAAATGCCCCCGTCTTCGAAAGTCAAGCTTCGTTCCCACGAATACCCCTTAGGAAACGACT
GCTTAAAATAGTCTTGTATGTGGTCTGGATATTCGGCGAATACCCTGTTGCCGTAATGGAATGCAGTGGT
CAGGATATCAAAGGCAAAAGGCAGAGGTCCGCCCTCTTTGACTTCAAGATCCATACTCTGTTTTCCCTCA
AAAGGCTTGCCTGTACCATCTCCGTCGATCACAAAGTGGTGCCCGTTTACGTTGCCTTCCATACGGAGGT
TGATCTTCATGTCTGGCTTAATCGCACTCTCAGAAGAACCAGAACCAGTAGAACCAGTACCGTGACCGCT
ACCGGATCGTCTGGCATTGTCAGGCA
