[The description below was written by a language model from this plasmid's Addgene catalogue record.]
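Description:
tdEos-C-Src-7 is a mammalian expression plasmid built on a tdEos fluorescent-protein backbone (about 4.75 kb without the insert) that expresses chicken (Gallus gallus) c-Src as a fusion with tdEos. Expression is driven by the CMV promoter, a strong constitutive promoter for mammalian cells, and the use of an SV40 polyadenylation-region sequencing primer suggests that the cassette ends in an SV40 polyA signal. The plasmid is maintained in E. coli at high copy number under kanamycin selection. It also carries a neomycin resistance marker, so transfected mammalian cells can be selected with G418 to establish stable lines. The record does not state the orientation of the tag relative to c-Src, any linker details, or the cloning method, and no feature table is available to confirm individual elements.

The payload is intended as a localization marker. c-Src is a non-receptor tyrosine kinase that associates with membranes, and the record lists the fusion's expected distribution as membrane and vesicles. tdEos is a tandem-dimer form of the photoconvertible protein Eos, which behaves as a pseudo-monomeric tag. In its native state it fluoresces green (excitation 505 nm, emission 516 nm), and after photoconversion, typically with near-UV or violet light, it fluoresces red (excitation 569 nm, emission 581 nm). This makes the construct suited to live-cell imaging of Src-labelled membranes and vesicles. Likely applications include optical highlighting and tracking of selected protein pools, and photoconversion-based single-molecule localization microscopy.
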