Addgene plasmid #57601: tdEos-C-Src-7
Purpose: Localization: Membrane/Vesicles, Excitation: 505 / 569, Emission: 516 / 581
Depositing lab: Michael Davidson. Depositing organization: Florida State University, Tallahassee.
Backbone
  Vector backbone: tdEos
  Backbone size w/o insert (bp): 4750
  Vector type: Mammalian Expression
  Selectable markers: Neomycin (select with G418)
Growth in bacteria
  Bacterial resistance: Kanamycin, 50 μg/mL
  Growth temperature: 37°C
  Growth strain: DH5alpha
  Copy number: High Copy
Gene/Insert
  Gene/Insert name: C-Src (alt name: XM_001232484.1)
  Species: G. gallus (chicken)
  Promoter: CMV
  Tag / fusion protein: tdEos
  Cloning method: Unknown
  Sequencing primers: 5′ CMV-F; 3′ SV40pA-R
Terms and licenses: Academic/Nonprofit Terms; Industry Terms
Depositor comments: . Excitation = 505 / 569; Emission = 516 / 581
How to cite: tdEos-C-Src-7 was a gift from Michael Davidson (Addgene plasmid # 57601 ; http://n2t.net/addgene:57601 ; RRID:Addgene_57601)
